>Addgene plasmid #175322 | pH6HTC_CCT3-Halo | addgene full sequence | sequence record 345557 | Addgene NGS Result
AGTTACCTTCGGAAAAAGAGTTGGTAGCTCTTGATCCGGCAAACAAACCACCGCTGGTAGCGGTGGTTTT
TTTGTTTGCAAGCAGCAGATTACGCGCAGAAAAAAAGGATTTCAAGAAGATCCTTTGATCTTTTCTACGG
GGTCTGACGCTCAGTGGAACGAAAACTTCACGTTAAGGGCATAGCCAGGCATCAAATAAAACGAAAGGCT
CAGTCGAAAGACTGGGCCTTTCGTTTTATCTGTTGTTTGTCGGTGAACGCTCTCCTGAGTAGGACAAATC
CGCCGGGAGCGGATTTGAACGTTGCGAAGCAACGGCCCGGAGGGTGGCGGGCAGGACGCCCGCCATAAAC
TGCCAGGCATCAAATTAAGCAGAAGGCCATCCTGACGGATGGCCTTTTTGCGTTTCTACAAACTCTTTTG
TTTATTTTTCTAAATACATTCAAATATGTATCCGCTCATGGATCTCGATCCCGCGAAATTAATACGACTC
ACTATAGGGTATTTTAACTTTACTAAGGAGCGATCGCTTCCGAATTCCTACCGCGGATATCTAGAGCCAC
CATGGCGGGCCATCGTCCAGTGCTCGTGCTCAGCCAGAACACAAAGCGTGAATCCGGAAGAAAAGTTCAA
TCTGGAAACATCAATGCTGCCAAGACTATTGCAGATATCATCCGAACATGTTTGGGACCCAAGTCCATGA
TGAAGATGCTTTTGGACCCAATGGGAGGCATTGTGATGACCAATGATGGCAATGCCATTCTTCGAGAGAT
TCAAGTCCAGCATCCAGCGGCCAAGTCCATGATCGAAATTAGCCGGACCCAGGATGAAGAGGTTGGAGAT
GGGACCACATCAGTAATTATTCTTGCAGGGGAAATGCTGTCTGTAGCTGAGCACTTCCTGGAGCAGCAGA
TGCACCCAACAGTGGTGATCAGTGCTTACCGCAAGGCATTGGATGATATGATCAGCACCCTAAAGAAAAT
AAGTATCCCAGTCGACATCAGTGACAGTGATATGATGCTGAACATCATCAACAGCTCTATTACTACCAAA
GCCATCAGTCGGTGGTCATCTTTGGCTTGCAACATTGCCCTGGATGCTGTCAAGATGGTACAGTTTGAGG
AGAATGGTCGGAAAGAGATTGACATAAAAAAATATGCAAGAGTGGAAAAGATACCTGGAGGCATCATTGA
AGACTCCTGTGTCTTGCGTGGAGTCATGATTAACAAGGATGTGACCCATCCACGTATGCGGCGCTATATC
AAGAACCCTCGCATTGTGCTGCTGGATTCTTCTCTGGAATACAAGAAAGGAGAAAGCCAGACTGACATTG
AGATTACACGAGAGGAGGACTTCACCCGAATTCTCCAGATGGAGGAAGAGTACATCCAGCAGCTCTGTGA
GGACATTATCCAACTGAAGCCCGATGTGGTCATCACTGAAAAGGGCATCTCAGATTTAGCTCAGCACTAC
CTTATGCGGGCCAATATCACAGCCATCCGCAGAGTCCGGAAGACAGACAATAATCGCATTGCTAGAGCCT
GTGGGGCCCGGATAGTCAGCCGACCAGAGGAACTGAGAGAAGATGATGTTGGAACAGGAGCAGGCCTGTT
GGAAATCAAGAAAATTGGAGATGAATACTTTACTTTCATCACTGACTGCAAAGACCCCAAGGCCTGCACC
ATTCTCCTCCGGGGGGCTAGCAAAGAGATTCTCTCGGAAGTAGAACGCAACCTCCAGGATGCCATGCAAG
TGTGTCGCAATGTTCTCCTGGACCCTCAGCTGGTGCCAGGGGGTGGGGCCTCCGAGATGGCTGTGGCCCA
TGCCTTGACAGAAAAATCCAAGGCCATGACTGGTGTGGAACAATGGCCATACAGGGCTGTTGCCCAGGCC
CTAGAGGTCATTCCTCGTACCCTGATCCAGAACTGTGGGGCCAGCACCATCCGTCTACTTACCTCCCTTC
GGGCCAAGCACACCCAGGAGAACTGTGAGACCTGGGGTGTAAATGGTGAGACGGGTACTTTGGTGGACAT
GAAGGAACTGGGCATATGGGAGCCATTGGCTGTGAAGCTGCAGACTTATAAGACAGCAGTGGAGACGGCA
GTTCTGCTACTGCGAATTGATGACATCGTTTCAGGCCACAAAAAGAAAGGCGATGACCAGAGCCGGCAAG
GCGGGGCTCCTGATGCTGGCCAGGAGGGCGGCTCCGGCTCCTGCAGGCGAGCTCTCGAGCCAACCACTGA
GGATCTGTACTTTCAGAGCGATAACGATGGATCCGAAATCGGTACTGGCTTTCCATTCGACCCCCATTAT
GTGGAAGTCCTGGGCGAGCGCATGCACTACGTCGATGTTGGTCCGCGCGATGGCACCCCTGTGCTGTTCC
TGCACGGTAACCCGACCTCCTCCTACGTGTGGCGCAACATCATCCCGCATGTTGCACCGACCCATCGCTG
CATTGCTCCAGACCTGATCGGTATGGGCAAATCCGACAAACCAGACCTGGGTTATTTCTTCGACGACCAC
GTCCGCTTCATGGATGCCTTCATCGAAGCCCTGGGTCTGGAAGAGGTCGTCCTGGTCATTCACGACTGGG
GCTCCGCTCTGGGTTTCCACTGGGCCAAGCGCAATCCAGAGCGCGTCAAAGGTATTGCATTTATGGAGTT
CATCCGCCCTATCCCGACCTGGGACGAATGGCCAGAATTTGCCCGCGAGACCTTCCAGGCCTTCCGCACC
ACCGACGTCGGCCGCAAGCTGATCATCGATCAGAACGTTTTTATCGAGGGTACGCTGCCGATGGGTGTCG
TCCGCCCGCTGACTGAAGTCGAGATGGACCATTACCGCGAGCCGTTCCTGAATCCTGTTGACCGCGAGCC
ACTGTGGCGCTTCCCAAACGAGCTGCCAATCGCCGGTGAGCCAGCGAACATCGTCGCGCTGGTCGAAGAA
TACATGGACTGGCTGCACCAGTCCCCTGTCCCGAAGCTGCTGTTCTGGGGCACCCCAGGCGTTCTGATCC
CACCGGCCGAAGCCGCTCGCCTGGCCAAAAGCCTGCCTAACTGCAAGGCTGTGGACATCGGCCCGGGTCT
GAATCTGCTGCAAGAAGACAACCCGGACCTGATCGGCAGCGAGATCGCGCGCTGGCTGTCTACTCTGGAG
ATTTCCGGTCATCATCACCATCACCACTAATAGTCAACCGCTGAGCAATAACTAGCATAACCCCTTGGGG
CCTCTAAACGGGTCTTGAGGGGTTTTTTGCTGAAAGGAGGAACTATATCCGGTTCGCTTGCTGTCCATAA
AACCGCCCAGTCTAGCTATCGCCATGTAAGCCCACTGCAAGCTACCTGCTTTCTCTTTGCGCTTGCGTTT
TCCCTTGTCCAGATAGCCCAGTAGCTGACATTCATCCGGGGTCAGCACCGTTTCTGCGGACTGGCTTTCT
ACGTAATGGTTTCTTAGACGTCAGGTGGCACTTTTCGGGGAAATGTGCGCGGAACCCCTATTTGTTTATT
TTTCTAAATACATTCAAATATGTATCCGCTCATGAGACAATAACCCTGATAAATGCTTCAATAATATTGA
AAAAGGAAGAGTATGAGTATTCAACATTTCCGTGTCGCCCTTATTCCCTTTTTTGCGGCATTTTGCCTTC
CTGTTTTTGCTCACCCAGAAACGCTGGTGAAAGTAAAAGATGCTGAAGATCAGTTGGGTGCACGAGTGGG
TTACATCGAACTGGATCTCAACAGCGGTAAGATCCTTGAGAGTTTTCGCCCCGAAGAACGTTTTCCAATG
ATGAGCACTTTCAAAGTTCTGCTATGTGGCGCGGTATTATCCCGTATTGACGCCGGGCAAGAGCAACTCG
GTCGCCGCATACACTATTCTCAGAATGACTTGGTTGAGTACTCACCAGTCACAGAAAAGCATCTTACGGA
TGGCATGACAGTAAGAGAATTATGCAGTGCTGCCATAACCATGAGTGATAACACTGCGGCCAACTTACTT
CTGACAACTATCGGAGGACCGAAGGAGCTAACCGCTTTTTTGCACAACATGGGGGATCATGTAACTCGCC
TTGATCGTTGGGAACCGGAGCTGAATGAAGCCATACCAAACGACGAGCGTGACACCACGATGCCTGTAGC
AATGGCAACAACGTTGCGCAAACTATTAACTGGCGAACTACTTACTCTAGCTTCCCGGCAACAATTAATA
GACTGGATGGAGGCGGATAAAGTTGCAGGACCACTTCTGCGCTCGGCCCTTCCGGCTGGCTGGTTTATTG
CTGATAAATCTGGAGCCGGTGAGCGTGGGTCTCGCGGTATCATTGCAGCACTGGGGCCAGATGGTAAGCC
CTCCCGTATCGTAGTTATCTACACGACGGGGAGTCAGGCAACTATGGATGAACGAAATAGACAGATCGCT
GAGATAGGTGCCTCACTGATTAAGCATTGGTAATTCGAAATGACCGACCAAGCGACGCCCAACCGGTATC
AGCTCACTCAAAGGCGGTAATACGGTTATCCACAGAATCAGGGGATAACGCAGGAAAGAACATGTGAGCA
AAAGGCCAGCAAAAGGCCAGGAACCGTAAAAAGGCCGCGTTGCTGGCGTTTTTCCATAGGCTCCGCCCCC
CTGACGAGCATCACAAAAATCGACGCTCAAGTCAGAGGTGGCGAAACCCGACAGGACTATAAAGATACCA
GGCGTTTCCCCCTGGAAGCTCCCTCGTGCGCTCTCCTGTTCCGACCCTGCCGCTTACCGGATACCTGTCC
GCCTTTCTCCCTTCGGGAAGCGTGGCGCTTTCTCATAGCTCACGCTGTAGGTATCTCAGTTCGGTGTAGG
TCGTTCGCTCCAAGCTGGGCTGTGTGCACGAACCCCCCGTTCAGCCCGACCGCTGCGCCTTATCCGGTAA
CTATCGTCTTGAGTCCAACCCGGTAAGACACGACTTATCGCCACTGGCAGCAGCCACTGGTAACAGGATT
AGCAGAGCGAGGTATGTAGGCGGTGCTACAGAGTTCTTGAAGTGGTGGCCTAACTACGGCTACACTAGAA
GGACAGTATTTGGTATCTGCGCTCTGCTGAAGCC
Features (pLannotate 1.2.2; 12 found; start..end, strand, type, name):
    193..279     +  terminator     rrnB T1 terminator: Escherichia coli rrnB; transcription terminator T1 from the E. coli rrnB gene
    371..398     +  terminator     rrnB T2 terminator: transcription terminator T2 from the E. coli rrnB gene
    417..460     +  promoter       AmpR promoter (fragment): bla
    480..498     +  promoter       T7 promoter: promoter for bacteriophage T7 RNA polymerase
    562..2196    +  CDS            CCT3: TCPG_HUMAN - Also known as CCTG, TRIC5. Experimental evidence at protein level: Swiss-Prot protein existence level 1. Component of the chaperonin-containing T-complex (TRiC), a molecular chaperone complex that assists the folding of proteins upon ATP hydrolysis (PubMed:25467444). The TRiC complex mediates the folding of WRAP53/TCAB1, thereby regulating telomere maintenance (PubMed:25467444). As part of the TRiC complex may play a role in the assembly of BBSome, a complex involved in ciliogenesis regulating transports vesicles to the cilia (PubMed:20080638). The TRiC complex plays a role in the
   2239..2259    +  CDS            TEV site: tobacco etch virus (TEV) protease recognition and cleavage site
   2275..3158    +  CDS            HaloTag® (fragment): modified bacterial dehalogenase that forms covalent bonds with chloroalkane derivatives
   3202..3249    +  terminator     T7 terminator: transcription terminator for bacteriophage T7 RNA polymerase
   3259..3435    -  CDS            tnpA (fragment): TN5P_ECOLX - Also known as tnp. Experimental evidence at protein level: Swiss-Prot protein existence level 1. Mediates transposition of transposon Tn5 by a 'cut and paste' mechanism. First, the monomeric transposase binds the 19 bp inverted DNA repeats flanking the transposon. Then, dimerization of the DNA- bound transposase creates a synaptic DNA complex. After nicking of the first DNA strand, excision of the transposon proceeds through a series of intermediates. The transposase then mediates the insertion of the transposon at a new site by strand transfer. The activity of the wild- type tran
   3478..3582    +  promoter       AmpR promoter: bla
   3583..4443    +  CDS            AmpR: β-lactamase; bla; confers resistance to ampicillin, carbenicillin, and related antibiotics
   4601..115     -  rep_origin     ori (across the origin): high-copy-number ColE1/pMB1/pBR322/pUC origin of replication
