[The description below was written by a language model from this plasmid's Addgene catalogue record and pLannotate feature annotations shown in this document.]
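Description:
pH6HTC_CCT3-Halo is a bacterial and cell-free expression plasmid of about 5.1 kb, built on a pH6HTC backbone from which the cer region has been removed. It is maintained in E. coli at high copy through a ColE1/pUC-type origin of replication and selected with ampicillin via a β-lactamase (AmpR) gene driven by its own bla promoter. The annotation also picks up a short fragment of the Tn5 transposase coding sequence and a partial AmpR promoter, which appear to be non-functional backbone remnants.

The payload is the human CCT3 coding sequence, inserted by Gibson cloning. CCT3 encodes the gamma subunit of the TRiC/CCT chaperonin complex, which assists ATP-dependent protein folding. Expression is driven by a T7 promoter and ends at a T7 terminator, so transcription depends on T7 RNA polymerase, supplied either by a suitable E. coli expression strain or by a coupled in vitro transcription/translation system. The rrnB T1 and T2 terminators lie upstream of the T7 promoter, where they would limit read-through transcription into the cassette. CCT3 is fused in frame at its C terminus to a TEV protease cleavage site followed by HaloTag, a modified dehalogenase that bonds covalently to chloroalkane ligands. The catalogue entry lists a 6xHis tag after HaloTag, although the feature table does not annotate it separately.

The stated purpose is production of the HaloTag fusion protein. The tag allows covalent capture on chloroalkane resins or labelling, and the TEV site allows release of CCT3. The associated publication concerns large-scale mapping of RNA-binding protein–RNA interactions, which suggests the fusion serves as immobilisable bait in such assays.
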