Addgene plasmid #175322: pH6HTC_CCT3-Halo
Purpose: Production of HaloTag fusion protein
Depositing lab: Claudia Kutter. Depositing organization: Karolinska Institutet. Publication: Large-scale identification of RBP-RNA interactions by RAPseq refines essentials of post-transcriptional gene regulation. Atanasoai I, Papavasileiou S, Preiß N, Kutter C. bioRxiv 2021.11.08.467743 10.1101/2021.11.08.467743.
Backbone
  Vector backbone: pH6HTC_minus_cer-region
  Vector type: Bacterial Expression ; Cell Free Expression
Growth in bacteria
  Bacterial resistance: Ampicillin, 100 μg/mL
  Growth temperature: 37°C
  Growth strain: DH5alpha
  Copy number: High Copy
Gene/Insert
  Gene/Insert name: CCT3
  Species: H. sapiens (human)
  Entrez Gene: CCT3 (a.k.a. CCT-gamma, CCTG, PIG48, TCP-1-gamma, TRIC5)
  Tag / fusion protein: HaloTag-6xHis (C terminal on backbone)
  Cloning method: Gibson Cloning
Terms and licenses: Academic/Nonprofit Terms; Industry Terms: Not Available to Industry
Depositor comments: Please visit https://doi.org/10.1101/2021.11.08.467743 for bioRxiv preprint.
How to cite: pH6HTC_CCT3-Halo was a gift from Claudia Kutter (Addgene plasmid # 175322 ; http://n2t.net/addgene:175322 ; RRID:Addgene_175322)
